Addgene plasmid #160676: pJMP2846
Purpose: (Empty Backbone) Mobile CRISPRi empty sgRNA (BsaI) for cloning new sgRNAs
Depositing lab: Jason Peters. Depositing organization: University of Wisconsin, Madison. Publication: Programmable Gene Knockdown in Diverse Bacteria Using Mobile-CRISPRi. Banta AB, Ward RD, Tran JS, Bacon EE, Peters JM. Curr Protoc Microbiol. 2020 Dec;59(1):e130. doi: 10.1002/cpmc.130. PubMed 33332762.
Backbone
  Vector backbone: R6Kγ
  Vector type: Bacterial Expression
  Selectable markers: Kanamycin
Growth in bacteria
  Bacterial resistance: Ampicillin, 100 μg/mL
  Growth temperature: 37°C
  Growth strain: BW25141
  Copy number: High Copy
Gene/Insert
  Gene/Insert name: None
Terms and licenses: Academic/Nonprofit Terms; Industry Terms: Not Available to Industry
How to cite: pJMP2846 was a gift from Jason Peters (Addgene plasmid # 160676 ; http://n2t.net/addgene:160676 ; RRID:Addgene_160676)
