[The description below was written by a language model from this plasmid's Addgene catalogue record and pLannotate feature annotations shown in this document.]
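Description:
pJMP2846 is an 11.2 kb Mobile-CRISPRi empty-guide backbone for bacterial gene knockdown, built on a conditional R6K γ origin. This origin requires the pi initiator protein, so the plasmid is maintained only in pir-expressing E. coli hosts such as the listed BW25141 and behaves as a non-replicating suicide vector elsewhere. An ampicillin resistance gene (bla, with its own promoter) on the backbone is used for selection during propagation, and an incP oriT allows conjugative transfer into recipient bacteria.

The payload sits between the Tn7L and Tn7R ends, forming a mini-Tn7 transposon. The feature table shows no Tn7 transposase genes on this plasmid, so transposition functions would have to be supplied separately. Within the transposon are a catalytically dead S. pyogenes Cas9 (D10A/H840A) fused to a 3xMyc tag, which is preceded by a hybrid promoter region annotated with PLtetO-1 and lac operator fragments. The transposon also carries lacI under the lacIq promoter, and an sgRNA cassette marked by a second lac operator fragment upstream of the tracrRNA-derived scaffold. This arrangement implies IPTG-inducible expression of both CRISPRi components. According to the catalogue entry, the guide position is empty and carries BsaI sites for cloning new spacer sequences, although these sites are not annotated in the feature table. A kanamycin resistance gene (neo) flanked by FRT sites provides selection for integrants and could in principle be removed by FLP recombinase. The rrnB T1 and lambda t0 terminators insulate the cassette. Several short annotated fragments (CmR, lacZα, rop, bom, p15A, λ integrase) appear to be cloning remnants rather than functional parts.

The construct serves as the starting vector for building custom sgRNA plasmids for programmable knockdown in diverse bacteria.
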