Features (pLannotate 1.2.2; 31 found; start..end, strand, type, name):
    135..182     -  protein_bind   FRT: FLP-mediated recombination occurs in the 8-bp core sequence TCTAGAAA (Turan and Bode, 2011). FLP recombinase from the Saccharomyces cerevisiae 2μ plasmid
    259..287     +  promoter       Pc promoter: intI1 (promoter lies within the coding sequence); class 1 integron promoter
    304..366     +  CDS            tnpA (fragment): TN5P_ECOLX - Also known as tnp. Experimental evidence at protein level: Swiss-Prot protein existence level 1. Mediates transposition of transposon Tn5 by a 'cut and paste' mechanism. First, the monomeric transposase binds the 19 bp inverted DNA repeats flanking the transposon. Then, dimerization of the DNA- bound transposase creates a synaptic DNA complex. After nicking of the first DNA strand, excision of the transposon proceeds through a series of intermediates. The transposase then mediates the insertion of the transposon at a new site by strand transfer. The activity of the wild- type tran
    398..1189    +  CDS            neo: KKA2_KLEPN - Also known as kan, nptII. Experimental evidence at protein level: Swiss-Prot protein existence level 1. Resistance to kanamycin, neomycin, paromomycin, ribostamycin, butirosin and gentamicin B. From Klebsiella pneumoniae.
   1244..1277    -  protein_bind   FRT (minimal): supports FLP-mediated excision but not integration (Turan and Bode, 2011) FLP recombinase from the Saccharomyces cerevisiae 2μ plasmid
   1342..1428    -  terminator     rrnB T1 terminator: Escherichia coli rrnB; transcription terminator T1 from the E. coli rrnB gene
   1492..1521    -  CDS            CmR (fragment): chloramphenicol acetyltransferase confers resistance to chloramphenicol
   1531..1625    -  terminator     lambda t0 terminator: transcription terminator from phage lambda
   1646..1670    +  misc_feature   MCS (fragment): pBluescript multiple cloning site
   1674..1872    +  mobile_element Tn7R (fragment): mini-Tn7 element (right end of the Tn7 transposon) Tn7
   1944..2012    +  CDS            lacZα (fragment): LacZα fragment of β-galactosidase; lacZ fragment
   2018..2117    -  misc_feature   bom (fragment): basis of mobility region from pBR322
   2219..2254    -  CDS            rop (fragment): Rop protein, which maintains plasmids at low copy number; rop
   2349..2453    +  promoter       AmpR promoter: bla
   2454..3314    +  CDS            AmpR: β-lactamase; bla; confers resistance to ampicillin, carbenicillin, and related antibiotics
   3487..3512    +  CDS            bla(M) (fragment): β-lactamase lacking the signal sequence; bla(M); allows cytosolic expression of β-lactamase
   3615..4003    +  rep_origin     R6K γ ori: γ replication origin from E. coli plasmid R6K; requires the R6K initiator protein pi for replication
   4014..4053    +  CDS            λ integrase (fragment): integrase from phage λ; int
   4272..4380    +  oriT           oriT: incP origin of transfer
   4484..4649    +  mobile_element Tn7L: mini-Tn7 element (left end of the Tn7 transposon) Tn7
   4804..4893    -  CDS            3xMyc: 3 tandem Myc epitope tags
   4903..9006    -  CDS            dCas9: catalytically dead mutant of the Cas9 endonuclease from the Streptococcus pyogenes Type II CRISPR/Cas system RNA-guided DNA-binding protein that lacks endonuclease activity due to the D10A mutation in the RuvC catalytic domain and the H840A mutation in the HNH catalytic domain
   9027..9048    -  promoter       PLtetO-1 promoter (fragment): modified phage lambda PL promoter with tet operator sites (Lutz and Bujard, 1997)
   9048..9065    -  protein_bind   lac operator (fragment): The lac repressor binds to the lac operator to inhibit transcription in E. coli. This inhibition can be relieved by adding lactose or isopropyl-β-D-thiogalactopyranoside (IPTG). lac repressor encoded by lacI
   9122..9241    +  rep_origin     p15A ori (fragment): Plasmids containing the medium-copy-number p15A origin of replication can be propagated in E. coli cells that contain a second plasmid with the ColE1 origin.
   9446..9523    +  promoter       lacIq promoter: lacI (mutant); In the lacIq allele, a single base change in the promoter boosts expression of the lacI gene about 10-fold.
   9524..10606   +  CDS            lacI: lac repressor; lacI; The lac repressor binds to the lac operator to inhibit transcription in E. coli. This inhibition can be relieved by adding lactose or isopropyl-β-D-thiogalactopyranoside (IPTG).
  10619..10640   +  protein_bind   CAP binding site: CAP binding activates transcription in the presence of cAMP. E. coli catabolite activator protein
  10711..10797   +  ncRNA          Thr leader (fragment): Accession: RF00506 - Threonine operon leader
  10890..10907   +  protein_bind   lac operator (fragment): The lac repressor binds to the lac operator to inhibit transcription in E. coli. This inhibition can be relieved by adding lactose or isopropyl-β-D-thiogalactopyranoside (IPTG). lac repressor encoded by lacI
  10977..11044   +  misc_RNA       tracrRNA (fragment): trans-activating CRISPR RNA for the Streptococcus pyogenes CRISPR/Cas9 system
>Addgene plasmid #160676 | pJMP2846 | addgene full sequence | sequence record 317545 | Addgene NGS Result
AAACGACCTCCTGGATTTGCTCAGACAGCCTTTTCGTCATTCGTTTCAGCCAAAAAACTTAAGACCGCCG
GTCTTGTCCACTACCTTGCAGTAATGCGGTGGACAGGATCGGCGGTTTTCTTTTCTCTTCTCAAGAAGTT
CCTATACTTTCTAGAGAATAGGAACTTCGGAATAGGAACTTCCTCCTGAACGGCCATAAGAACGAAGGCT
GTCTGTTGAACTCTCGAGCCGTGGAAACGGATGAAGGCACGAACCCAGTTGACATAAGCCTGTTCGGTTC
GTAAACTGTAATGCAAGTAGCGTATGCGCTCAAAACTGGATGGCTTTCTTGCCGCCAAGGATCTGATGGC
GCAGGGGATCAAGATCTGATCAAGAGACAGGATGAGGATCGTTTCGCATGATTGAACAAGATGGATTGCA
CGCAGGTTCTCCGGCCGCTTGGGTGGAGAGGCTATTCGGCTATGACTGGGCACAACAGACAATCGGCTGC
TCTGATGCCGCCGTGTTCCGGCTGTCAGCGCAGGGGCGCCCGGTTCTTTTTGTCAAGACCGACCTGTCCG
GTGCCCTGAATGAACTGCAGGACGAGGCAGCGCGGCTATCGTGGCTGGCCACGACGGGCGTTCCTTGCGC
AGCTGTGCTCGACGTTGTCACTGAAGCGGGAAGGGACTGGCTGCTATTGGGCGAAGTGCCGGGGCAGGAT
CTCCTGTCATCTCACCTTGCTCCTGCCGAGAAAGTATCCATCATGGCTGATGCAATGCGGCGGCTGCATA
CGCTTGATCCGGCTACCTGCCCATTCGACCACCAAGCGAAACATCGCATCGAGCGAGCACGTACTCGGAT
GGAAGCCGGTCTTGTCGATCAGGATGATCTGGACGAAGAGCATCAGGGGCTCGCGCCAGCCGAACTGTTC
GCCAGGCTCAAGGCGCGCATGCCCGACGGCGAGGATCTCGTCGTGACCCATGGCGATGCCTGCTTGCCGA
ATATCATGGTGGAAAATGGCCGCTTTTCTGGATTCATCGACTGTGGCCGGCTGGGTGTGGCGGACCGCTA
TCAGGACATAGCGTTGGCTACCCGTGATATTGCTGAAGAGCTTGGCGGCGAATGGGCTGACCGCTTCCTC
GTGCTTTACGGTATCGCCGCTCCCGATTCGCAGCGCATCGCCTTCTATCGCCTTCTTGACGAGTTCTTCT
GAGCGGGACTCTGGGGTTCGAAATGACTCGAGCATCAGCTTCAAAAGCGCTCTGAAGTTCCTATACTTTC
TAGAGAATAGGAACTTCGGAATAGGTACTTCAAGATCCCCAATTCGAGCTCATCGTCCGGGCCGCAAGCT
CCTAGCGGCGGATTTGTCCTACTCAGGAGAGCGTTCACCGACAAACAACAGATAAAACGAAAGGCCCAGT
CTTTCGACTGAGCCTTTCGTTTTATTTGATGCCTCAAGCTAGAGAGTCATTACCCCAGGCGTTTAAGGGC
ACCAATAACTGCCTTAAAAAAATTACGCCCCGCCCTGCCACTCATCGCAGTCTAGCTTGGATTCTCACCA
ATAAAAAACGCCCGGCGGCAACCGAGCGTTCTGAACAAATCCAGATGGAGTTCTGAGGTCATTACTGGAT
CTATCAACAGGAGTCCAAGCTCAGCTAATTAAGCTAGCTTATCGATACCGTCGACCTCGAACCCCACGCC
CCTCTTTAATACGACGGGCAATTTGCACTTCAGAAAATGAAGAGTTTGCTTTAGCCATAACAAAAGTCCA
GTATGCTTTTTCACAGCATAACTGGACTGATTTCAGTTTACAACTATTCTGTCTAGTTTAAGACTTTATT
GTCATAGTTTAGATCTATTTTGTTCAGTTTAAGACTTTATTGTCCGCCCACACCTGCTTACGCAGGGCAT
CCATTTATTACTCAACCGTAACCGATTTTGCCAGGTTACGCGGCTGGTCCTCTAGCTGGCGTAATAGCGA
AGAGGCCCGCACCGATCGCCCTTCCCAACAGTTGCGCAGCCTGAATGGCGAATGGCGCCTGATGCGGTAT
TTTCTCCTTACGCATCTGTGCGGTATTTCACACCGCATATGGTGCACTCTCAGTACAATCTGCTCTGATG
CCGCATAGTTAAGCCAGCCCCGACACCCGCCAACACCCGCTGACGCGCCCTGACGGGCTTGTCTGCTCCC
GGCATCCGCTTACAGACAAGCTGTGACCGTCTCCGGGAGCTGCATGTGTCAGAGGTTTTCACCGTCGTCA
CCGAAACGCGCGAGACGAAAGGGCCTCGTGATACGCCTATTTTTATAGGTTAATGTCATGATAATAATGG
TTTCTTAGACGTCAGGTGGCACTTTTCGGGGAAATGTGCGCGGAACCCCTATTTGTTTATTTTTCTAAAT
ACATTCAAATATGTATCCGCTCATGAGACAATAACCCTGATAAATGCTTCAATAATATTGAAAAAGGAAG
AGTATGAGTATTCAACATTTCCGTGTCGCCCTTATTCCCTTTTTTGCGGCATTTTGCCTTCCTGTTTTTG
CTCACCCAGAAACGCTGGTGAAAGTAAAAGATGCTGAAGATCAGTTGGGTGCACGAGTGGGTTACATCGA
ACTGGATCTCAACAGCGGTAAGATCCTTGAGAGTTTTCGCCCCGAAGAACGTTTTCCAATGATGAGCACT
TTTAAAGTTCTGCTATGTGGCGCGGTATTATCCCGTATTGACGCCGGGCAAGAGCAACTCGGTCGCCGCA
TACACTATTCTCAGAATGACTTGGTTGAGTACTCACCAGTCACAGAAAAGCATCTTACGGATGGCATGAC
AGTAAGAGAATTATGCAGTGCTGCCATAACCATGAGTGATAACACTGCGGCCAACTTACTTCTGACAACG
ATCGGAGGACCGAAGGAGCTAACCGCTTTTTTGCACAACATGGGGGATCATGTAACTCGCCTTGATCGTT
GGGAACCGGAGCTGAATGAAGCCATACCAAACGACGAGCGTGACACCACGATGCCTGTAGCAATGGCAAC
AACGTTGCGCAAACTATTAACTGGCGAACTACTTACTCTAGCTTCCCGGCAACAATTAATAGACTGGATG
GAGGCGGATAAAGTTGCAGGACCACTTCTGCGCTCGGCCCTTCCGGCTGGCTGGTTTATTGCTGATAAAT
CTGGAGCCGGTGAGCGTGGGTCCCGCGGTATCATTGCAGCACTGGGGCCAGATGGTAAGCCCTCCCGTAT
CGTAGTTATCTACACGACGGGGAGTCAGGCAACTATGGATGAACGAAATAGACAGATCGCTGAGATAGGT
GCCTCACTGATTAAGCATTGGTAACTGTCAGACCAAGTTTACTCATATATACTTTAGATTGATTTAAAAC
TTCATTTTTAATTTAAAAGGATCTAGGTGAAGATCCTTTTTGATAATCTCATGACCAAAATCCCTTAACG
TGAGTTTTCGTTCCACTGAGCGTCAGACCCCGTAGAAAAGATCAAAGGCAGTTATTGGTGCCTCACTGAT
TAAGCATTGGTAACTGTCAGACCAAGTTTACTCATATATACTTTAGATTGATTTAAAACTTCATTTTTAA
TTTTTGCGGCCGCAAGATCCGGCCACGATGCGTCCGGCGTAGAGGATCTGAAGATCAGCAGTTCAACCTG
TTGATAGTACGTACTAAGCTCTCATGTTTCACGTACTAAGCTCTCATGTTTAACGTACTAAGCTCTCATG
TTTAACGAACTAAACCCTCATGGCTAACGTACTAAGCTCTCATGGCTAACGTACTAAGCTCTCATGTTTC
ACGTACTAAGCTCTCATGTTTGAACAATAAAATTAATATAAATCAGCAACTTAAATAGCCTCTAAGGTTT
TAAGTTTTATAAGAAAAAAAAGAATATATAAGGCTTTTAAAGCTTTTAAGGTTTAACGGTTGTGGACAAC
AAGCCAGGGATGTAACGCACTGAGAAGCCCTTAGAGCCTCTCAAAGCAATTTTGAGTGACACAGGAACAC
TTAACGGCTGACATGGGAATTAGCCATGGCATCACAGTATCGTGATGACAGAGGCAGGGAGTGCGGCCTT
TTTACGGTTCCTGGCCTTTTGCTGGCCTTTTGCTCACATGTTCTTTCCTGCGTTATCAGGGGATTCCTTA
AGGTATACTTTCCGCTGCATAACCCTGCTTCGGGGTCATTATAGCGATTTTTTCGGTATATCCATCCTTT
TTCGCACGATATACAGGATTTTGCCAAAGGGTTCGTGTAGACTTTCCTTGGTGTATCCAACGGCGTCAGC
CGGGCAGGATAGGTGAAGTAGGCCCACCCGCGAGCGGGTGTTCCTTCTTCACTGTCCCTTATTCGCACCT
GGCGGTGCTCAACGGGAATCCTGCTCTGCGAGGCTGGCCGATAAGCTCTGATACCGCTCGCCGCAGCCGA
ACGACCGAGCGCAGCGGGTCAGTGAGCGAGGAAGCGGAAGAGCCCAAACATAACAGGAAGAAAAATGCCC
CGCTGTGGGCGGACAAAATAGTTGGGAACTGGGAGGGGTGGAAATGGAGTTTTTAAGGATTATTTAGGGA
AGAGTGACAAAATAGATGGGAACTGGGTGTAGCGTCGTAAGCTAATACGAAAATTAAAAATGACAAAATA
GTTTGGAACTAGATTTCACTTATCTGGTTCTTGAGGCGGTTAAAAGAGCCGTACTCTTCTCCGATGTCGA
CTAGGCCATGATGCTCATTCTGTGGGACCAAAACGAAAAAACACCCTTTCGGGTGTCTTTTCTGGAATTT
GGTACCGAGGCTGCAAGTCCCATTAAGGAGGCGCGCCTTATTACAGATCTTCCTCAGAGATGAGCTTCTG
TTCCAGATCTTCTTCTGAAATCAACTTTTGTTCCAGATCTTCTTCAGAGATGAGTTTCTGCTCCGCGGCC
GCGTCACCTCCTAGCTGACTCAAATCAATGCGTGTTTCATAAAGACCAGTGATGGATTGATGGATAAGAG
TGGCATCTAAAACTTCTTTTGTAGACGTATATCGTTTACGATCAATTGTTGTATCAAAATATTTAAAAGC
AGCGGGAGCTCCAAGATTCGTCAACGTAAATAAATGAATAATATTTTCTGCTTGTTCACGTATTGGTTTG
TCTCTATGTTTGTTATATGCACTAAGAACTTTATCTAAATTGGCATCTGCTAAAATAACACGCTTAGAAA
ATTCACTGATTTGCTCAATAATCTCATCTAAATAATGCTTATGCTGCTCCACAAACAATTGTTTTTGTTC
GTTATCTTCTGGACTACCCTTCAACTTTTCATAATGACTAGCTAAATATAAAAAATTCACATATTTGCTT
GGCAGAGCCAGCTCATTTCCTTTTTGTAATTCTCCGGCACTAGCCAGCATCCGTTTACGACCGTTTTCTA
ACTCAAAAAGACTATATTTAGGTAGTTTAATGATTAAGTCTTTTTTAACTTCCTTATATCCTTTAGCTTC
TAAAAAGTCAATCGGATTTTTTTCAAAGGAACTTCTTTCCATAATTGTGATCCCTAGTAACTCTTTAACG
GATTTTAACTTCTTCGATTTCCCTTTTTCCACCTTAGCAACCACTAGGACTGAATAAGCTACCGTTGGAC
TATCAAAACCACCATATTTTTTTGGATCCCAGTCTTTTTTACGAGCAATAAGCTTGTCCGAATTTCTTTT
TGGTAAAATTGACTCCTTGGAGAATCCGCCTGTCTGTACTTCTGTTTTCTTGACAATATTGACTTGGGGC
ATGGACAATACTTTGCGCACTGTGGCAAAATCTCGCCCTTTATCCCAGACAATTTCTCCAGTTTCCCCAT
TAGTTTCGATTAGAGGGCGTTTGCGAATCTCTCCATTTGCAAGTGTAATTTCTGTTTTGAAGAAGTTCAT
GATATTAGAGTAAAAGAAATATTTTGCGGTTGCTTTGCCTATTTCTTGCTCAGACTTAGCAATCATTTTA
CGAACATCATAAACTTTATAATCACCATAGACAAACTCCGATTCAAGTTTTGGATATTTCTTAATCAAAG
CAGTTCCAACGACGGCATTTAGATACGCATCATGGGCATGATGGTAATTGTTAATCTCACGTACTTTATA
GAATTGGAAATCTTTTCGGAAGTCAGAAACTAATTTAGATTTTAAGGTAATCACTTTAACCTCTCGAATA
AGTTTATCATTTTCATCGTATTTAGTATTCATGCGACTATCCAAAATTTGTGCCACATGCTTAGTGATTT
GGCGAGTTTCAACCAATTGGCGTTTGATAAAACCAGCTTTATCAAGTTCACTCAAACCTCCACGTTCAGC
TTTCGTTAAATTATCAAACTTACGTTGAGTGATTAACTTGGCGTTTAGAAGTTGTCTCCAATAGTTTTTC
ATCTTTTTGACTACTTCTTCACTTGGAACGTTATCCGATTTACCACGATTTTTATCAGAACGCGTTAAGA
CCTTATTGTCTATTGAATCGTCTTTAAGGAAACTTTGTGGAACAATGGCATCGACATCATAATCACTTAA
ACGATTAATATCTAATTCTTGGTCCACATACATGTCTCTTCCATTTTGGAGATAATAGAGATAGAGCTTT
TCATTTTGCAATTGAGTATTTTCAACAGGATGCTCTTTAAGAATCTGACTTCCTAATTCTTTGATACCTT
CTTCGATTCGTTTCATACGCTCTCGCGAATTTTTCTGGCCCTTTTGAGTTGTCTGATTTTCACGTGCCAT
TTCAATAACGATATTTTCTGGCTTATGCCGCCCCATTACTTTGACCAATTCATCAACAACTTTTACAGTC
TGTAAAATACCTTTTTTAATAGCAGGGCTACCAGCTAAATTTGCAATATGTTCATGTAAACTATCGCCTT
GTCCAGACACTTGTGCTTTTTGAATATCTTCTTTAAATGTCAAACTATCATCATGGATCAGCTGCATAAA
ATTGCGATTGGCAAAACCATCTGATTTCAAAAAATCTAATATTGTTTTGCCAGATTGCTTATCCCTAATA
CCATTAATCAATTTTCGAGACAAACGTCCCCAACCAGTATAACGGCGACGTTTAAGCTGTTTCATCACCT
TATCATCAAAGAGGTGAGCATATGTTTTAAGTCTTTCCTCAATCATCTCCCTATCTTCAAATAAGGTCAA
TGTTAAAACAATATCCTCTAAGATATCTTCATTTTCTTCATTATCCAAAAAATCTTTATCTTTAATAATT
TTTAGCAAATCATGGTAGGTACCTAATGAAGCATTAAATCTATCTTCAACTCCTGAAATTTCAACACTAT
CAAAACATTCTATTTTTTTGAAATAATCTTCTTTTAATTGCTTAACGGTTACTTTTCGATTTGTTTTGAA
GAGTAAATCAACAATGGCTTTCTTCTGTTCACCTGAAAGAAATGCTGGTTTTCGCATTCCTTCAGTAACA
TATTTGACCTTTGTCAATTCGTTATAAACCGTAAAATACTCATAAAGCAAACTATGTTTTGGTAGTACTT
TTTCATTTGGAAGATTTTTATCAAAGTTTGTCATGCGTTCAATAAATGATTGAGCTGAAGCACCTTTATC
GACAACTTCTTCAAAATTCCATGGGGTAATTGTTTCTTCAGACTTCCGAGTCATCCATGCAAAACGACTA
TTGCCACGCGCCAATGGACCAACATAATAAGGGATTCGAAAAGTCAAGATTTTTTCAATCTTCTCACGAT
TGTCTTTTAAAAATGGATAAAAATCTTCTTGTCGTCTCAAAATAGCATGCAGCTCACCCAAGTGAATTTG
ATGGGGAATAGAGCCGTTGTCAAAGGTCCGTTGCTTGCGCAGCAAATCTTCACGATTTAGTTTCACCAAT
AATTCCTCAGTACCATCCATTTTTTCTAAAATTGGTTTGATAAATTTATAAAATTCTTCTTGGCTAGCTC
CCCCATCAATATAACCTGCATATCCGTTTTTTGATTGATCAAAAAAGATTTCTTTATACTTTTCTGGAAG
TTGTTGTCGAACTAAAGCTTTTAAAAGAGTCAAGTCTTGATGATGTTCATCGTAGCGTTTAATCATTGAA
GCTGATAGGGGAGCCTTAGTTATTTCAGTATTTACTCTTAGGATATCTGAAAGTAAAATAGCATCTGATA
AATTCTTAGCTGCCAAAAACAAATCAGCATATTGATCTCCAATTTGCGCCAATAAATTATCTAAATCATC
ATCGTAAGTATCTTTTGAAAGCTGTAATTTAGCATCTTCTGCCAAATCAAAATTTGATTTAAAATTAGGG
GTCAAACCCAATGACAAAGCAATGAGATTCCCAAATAAGCCATTTTTCTTCTCACCGGGGAGCTGAGCAA
TGAGATTTTCTAATCGTCTTGATTTACTCAATCGTGCAGAAAGAATCGCTTTAGCATCTACTCCACTTGC
GTTAATAGGGTTTTCTTCAAATAATTGATTGTAGGTTTGTACCAACTGGATAAATAGTTTGTCCACATCA
CTATTATCAGGATTTAAATCTCCCTCAATCAAAAAATGACCACGAAACTTAATCATATGCGCTAAGGCCA
AATAGATTAAGCGCAAATCCGCTTTATCAGTAGAATCTACCAATTTTTTTCGCAGATGATAGATAGTTGG
ATATTTCTCATGATAAGCAACTTCATCTACTATATTTCCAAAAATAGGATGACGTTCATGCTTCTTATCT
TCTTCCACCAAAAAAGACTCTTCAAGTCGATGAAAGAAACTATCATCTACTTTCGCCATCTCATTTGAAA
AAATCTCCTGTAGATAACAAATACGATTCTTCCGACGTGTATACCTTCTACGAGCTGTCCGTTTGAGACG
AGTCGCTTCCGCTGTCTCTCCACTGTCAAATAAAAGAGCCCCTATAAGATTTTTTTTGATACTGTGGCGG
TCTGTATTTCCCAGAACCTTGAACTTTTTAGACGGAACCTTATATTCATCAGTGATCACCGCCCATCCGA
CGCTATTTGTGCCGATAGCTAAGCCTATTGAGTATTTCTTATCCATACTAGTTTTCCTGTGTGAAACCTG
CTGATGTGCTCAGTATCTTGTTATCCGCTCACAATGTCAATGTTATCCGCTCACATTTATAATATTTTAT
CTGATTAATAAGATGATCTTCTTGAGATCGTTTTGGTCTGCGCGTAATCTCTTGCTCTGAAAACGAAAAA
ACCGCCTTGCAGGGCGGTTTTTCGAAGGTTCTCTGAGCTACCAACTCTTTGAACCGAGGTAACTGGCTTG
GTGATAAGCTGTCAAACCAGATCAATTCGCACTAGTCTGCAGACGTAAAAAAAGCGGCGTGGTTAGCCGC
TTTTTTAATTGCCGGAGCGCAATAAAAAAGCCCCCGGAAGGTGATCTTCCGGGGGCTTTCTCATGCGTTG
CTTGTATTGAAAATGGGGGCCATGCCTACCTATCTGCCTCCCGGGAAGCGGCATGCATTTACGTTGACAC
CATCGAATGGTGCAAAACCTTTCGCGGTATGGCATGATAGCGCCCGGAAGAGAGTCAATTCAGGGTGGTG
AATGTGAAACCAGTAACGTTATACGATGTCGCAGAGTATGCCGGTGTCTCTTATCAGACCGTTTCCCGCG
TGGTGAACCAGGCCAGCCACGTTTCTGCGAAAACGCGGGAAAAAGTGGAAGCGGCGATGGCGGAGCTGAA
TTACATTCCCAACCGCGTGGCACAACAACTGGCGGGCAAACAGTCGTTGCTGATTGGCGTTGCCACCTCC
AGTCTGGCCCTGCACGCGCCGTCGCAAATTGTCGCGGCGATTAAATCTCGCGCCGATCAACTGGGTGCCA
GCGTGGTGGTGTCGATGGTAGAACGAAGCGGCGTCGAAGCCTGTAAAGCGGCGGTGCACAATCTTCTCGC
GCAACGCGTCAGTGGGCTGATCATTAACTATCCGCTGGATGACCAGGATGCCATTGCTGTGGAAGCTGCC
TGCACTAATGTTCCGGCGTTATTTCTTGATGTCTCTGACCAGACACCCATCAACAGTATTATTTTCTCCC
ATGAAGATGGTACGCGACTGGGCGTGGAGCATCTGGTCGCATTGGGTCACCAGCAAATCGCGCTGTTAGC
GGGCCCATTAAGTTCTGTCTCGGCGCGTCTGCGTCTGGCTGGCTGGCATAAATATCTCACTCGCAATCAA
ATTCAGCCGATAGCGGAACGGGAAGGCGACTGGAGTGCCATGTCCGGTTTTCAACAAACCATGCAAATGC
TGAATGAGGGCATCGTTCCCACTGCGATGCTGGTTGCCAACGATCAGATGGCGCTGGGCGCAATGCGCGC
CATTACCGAGTCCGGGCTGCGCGTTGGTGCGGATATCTCGGTAGTGGGATACGACGATACCGAAGATAGC
TCATGTTATATCCCGCCGTTAACCACCATCAAACAGGATTTTCGCCTGCTGGGGCAAACCAGCGTGGACC
GCTTGCTGCAACTCTCTCAGGGCCAGGCGGTGAAGGGCAATCAGCTGTTGCCCGTCTCACTGGTGAAAAG
AAAAACCACCCTGGCGCCCAATACGCAAACCGCCTCTCCCCGCGCGTTGGCCGATTCATTAATGCAGCTG
GCACGACAGGTTTCCCGACTGGAAAGCGGGCAGTGAGCGCAACGCAATTAATGTAAGTTAGCTCACTCAT
TAGGCACCCCACCCGGGTCCTTGAGCCCCATTATCACCTCCAAAGCCTTCTCGTCTGGTCAGTTTCACCT
GTTTTACGTAAAAACCCGCTTCGGCGGGTTTTTACTTTTGGGGAAACACAGAAAAAAGCCCGCACCTGAC
AGTGCGGGCTTTTTTTTTCGACCAAAGGTGCGACTACTCTTGCCTACTACCTATCGACTGAGCTGAAAGA
ATTCCTAAAGATCTATAAATGTGAGCGGATAACATTGACATTGTGAGCGGATAACAAGATACTTCTAGTT
GAGACCAACTTTGGTCTCCACCATAGCGGTCGGTCTCTGTTTAAGAGCTATGCTGGAAACAGCATAGCAA
GTTTAAATAAGGCTAGTCCGTTATCAACTTGAAAAAGTGGCACCGAGTCGGTGCTTTTTTTTTGAATTCA
TGTGGCTGACCGTTCTGTTGTCTCTCGCTCTTCCGAGTAGACGAACAATAAGGCCTCCCTAACGGGGGGC
CTTTTTTATTGATAACAAAAGTCAGTGCTTCCGCTATTTCCAAAATACCGGGCTAATACGGTTT
